Addgene plasmid #98797: MSP850
Purpose: Expression Vector
Depositing lab: David Liu. Depositing organization: Harvard University. Publication: Phage-assisted continuous evolution of proteases with altered substrate specificity. Packer MS, Rees HA, Liu DR. Nat Commun. 2017 Oct 16;8(1):956. doi: 10.1038/s41467-017-01055-9. PubMed 29038472.
Backbone
  Vector backbone: pBR322
  Backbone manufacturer: ATCC
  Vector type: Bacterial Expression
Growth in bacteria
  Bacterial resistance: Kanamycin, 50 μg/mL
  Growth temperature: 37°C
  Growth strain: DH5alpha
  Copy number: High Copy
Gene/Insert
  Gene/Insert name: pET28 MBP-HPLVGHM-TEV L1F 111215
  Species: Synthetic
  Mutation: None
  Cloning method: Unknown
Terms and licenses: Academic/Nonprofit Terms; Industry Terms: Not Available to Industry
How to cite: MSP850 was a gift from David Liu (Addgene plasmid # 98797 ; http://n2t.net/addgene:98797 ; RRID:Addgene_98797)
