[The description below was written by a language model from this plasmid's Addgene catalogue record and pLannotate feature annotations shown in this document.]
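Description:
MSP850 is a bacterial expression plasmid of about 7.1 kb. The catalogue lists its backbone as pBR322, while the insert name and the feature layout point to a pET28-type T7 expression vector. It replicates from a ColE1/pMB1-family origin accompanied by the pBR322 bom region and the rop gene. Rop normally moderates copy number, although the catalogue entry lists the plasmid as high copy. Selection is by kanamycin through an aph(3')-Ia aminoglycoside phosphotransferase gene. An f1 origin is also present, along with short tetracycline-resistance fragments that are backbone remnants rather than a working marker.

The payload is a single synthetic open reading frame driven by a T7 promoter with an adjacent lac operator and the strong T7 gene 10 ribosome binding site, ending at a T7 terminator. A plasmid-borne lacI gene supplies repressor, so expression is IPTG-inducible in hosts that provide T7 RNA polymerase. The frame encodes cytosolic maltose binding protein (lacking its signal sequence) fused upstream of tobacco etch virus (TEV) protease, followed by a C-terminal polyhistidine tag for affinity purification. A short annotated match to a T7 gene 10B-derived solubility tag lies just before the terminator. The insert name suggests that the linker between MBP and the protease carries the peptide HPLVGHM, and that the protease is a variant designated L1F, but the record does not define these labels or list the variant's mutations.

Given the associated work on phage-assisted continuous evolution of proteases with altered substrate specificity, the plasmid most plausibly serves to overexpress and purify a TEV protease variant in E. coli, though the stated purpose is simply "Expression Vector".
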