Features (pLannotate 1.2.2; 21 found; start..end, strand, type, name):
     26..73      -  terminator     T7 terminator: transcription terminator for bacteriophage T7 RNA polymerase
     81..130     -  CDS            SET1 (fragment): solubility-enhancement tag derived from T7 phage gene 10B
    140..157     -  CDS            9xHis (fragment): 9xHis affinity tag
    161..868     -  CDS            TEV protease: tobacco etch virus protease (Kapust et al., 2001)
    867..886     -  CDS            capTEV™ (fragment): composite tag for in vivo biotinylation, TEV protease cleavage, and 6xHis tagging
    926..2026    -  CDS            MBP: maltose binding protein from E. coli; malE (mutated); This version of the gene does not encode a signal sequence, so MBP will remain in the cytosol.
   2032..2054    -  RBS            RBS: efficient ribosome binding site from bacteriophage T7 gene 10 (Olins and Rangwala, 1989)
   2069..2093    -  protein_bind   lac operator: The lac repressor binds to the lac operator to inhibit transcription in E. coli. This inhibition can be relieved by adding lactose or isopropyl-β-D-thiogalactopyranoside (IPTG). lac repressor encoded by lacI
   2094..2112    -  promoter       T7 promoter: promoter for bacteriophage T7 RNA polymerase
   2134..2413    +  CDS            TcR (fragment): tetracycline efflux protein; tet; confers resistance to tetracycline
   2421..2498    +  promoter       lacI promoter: lacI
   2499..3581    +  CDS            lacI: lac repressor; lacI; The lac repressor binds to the lac operator to inhibit transcription in E. coli. This inhibition can be relieved by adding lactose or isopropyl-β-D-thiogalactopyranoside (IPTG).
   3594..3615    +  protein_bind   CAP binding site: CAP binding activates transcription in the presence of cAMP. E. coli catabolite activator protein
   3630..3921    +  CDS            TcR (fragment): tetracycline efflux protein; tet; confers resistance to tetracycline
   3993..4373    -  CDS            YPB1_ECOLX: Protein predicted: Swiss-Prot protein existence level 4. From Escherichia coli.
   4390..4581    +  CDS            rop: Rop protein, which maintains plasmids at low copy number; rop
   4683..4822    +  misc_feature   bom: basis of mobility region from pBR322
   5008..5596    -  rep_origin     ori: high-copy-number ColE1/pMB1/pBR322/pUC origin of replication
   5718..6533    +  CDS            KanR: aminoglycoside phosphotransferase; aph(3')-Ia; confers resistance to kanamycin in bacteria or G418 (Geneticin®) in eukaryotes
   6542..6599    -  promoter       AmpR promoter (fragment): bla
   6652..7080    -  rep_origin     f1 ori (sequence partly withheld): f1 bacteriophage origin of replication; arrow indicates direction of (+) strand synthesis
>Addgene plasmid #98797 | MSP850 | addgene full sequence | sequence record 183243 | Addgene NGS Result
ATCCGGATATAGTTCCTCCTTTCAGCAAAAAACCCCTCAAGACCCGTTTAGAGGCCCCAAGGGGTTATGC
TAGTTATTGCTCAGCGGTGGCAGCAGCCAACTCAGCTTCCTTTCGGGCTTTGTTAGCAGCCGGATCTCAG
TGGTGGTGGTGGTGGTGTTAATTCATGAGTTGAGTCGCTTCCTCAACTGGCTAAAAAGGCTCTTCAGGTT
TCACAAAGAACACTTCATGGCCCCCAATCAACATTGAGTCAGCATTTAATTGCCAACCACTAACCCACTG
CTGCGCCTCCTGATTTGTCAACAATTCCATGAAGTTTTTCGGCACGCTTGTGAAATAAGAAATTGTGTTG
GTGAAATTCGCTGCCGAGTGTATACCAACAATGAACCCATCTCTAGTTGATACTAATGGATTGCCACACT
GCCCAGGCTTACATTGAATCCAATGCTTCCAGAATATGCCATCAAATGAAGGGAATGTGCAACTAGTGGC
TGACACCATGCTAGACATGCTCTTAGTTTGGAAGTTGGTTGTCACAAGACATATGCGATCTTCCCTTTGT
GGCTCTCTAAATTTCAGCTTTTGAGGAAATGGAGGGAAATCCTTAGGCATGCGAATAATTATCATGTCCC
TCCCATCAATGAGGTGTTGTTGCAAAGTCGTGGTGTTCTTAACCTTGAATACACCATGTAGTGATTGGAC
CAACAGTGTTCCATTATTTCTTCTAAACAAGTGCTTGTTTGTAATGATGAAGGGACCAAATCCAATACCA
TACAACGATGTTGTGTGCCCATCAGATTCATTCGTCAAATGACAAATGGTGCTCGATATCGGGTTGTAAT
CACGCGGCCCCTTAAACAAGCTTTCTCCATGATGATGATGATGATGATGCATGTGACCAACCAGCGGGTG
TCCCGAGCTCGAATTAGTCTGCGCGTCTTTCAGGGCTTCATCGACAGTCTGACGACCGCTGGCGGCGTTG
ATCACCGCAGTACGCACGGCATACCAGAAAGCGGACATCTGCGGGATGTTCGGCATGATTTCACCTTTCT
GGGCGTTTTCCATGGTGGCGGCAATACGTGGATCTTTCGCCAACTCTTCCTCGTAAGACTTCAGCGCTAC
GGCACCCAGCGGTTTGTCTTTATTAACCGCTTCCAGACCTTCATCAGTCAGCAGATAGTTTTCGAGGAAC
TCTTTTGCCAGCTCTTTGTTCGGACTGGCGGCGTTAATACCTGCGCTCAGCACGCCAACGAACGGTTTGG
ATGGTTGACCCTTGAAGGTCGGCAGTACCGTTACACCATAATTCACTTTGCTGGTGTCGATGTTGGACCA
TGCCCACGGGCCGTTGATGGTCATCGCTGTTTCGCCTTTATTAAAGGCAGCTTCTGCGATGGAGTAATCG
GTGTCTGCATTCATGTGTTTGTTTTTAATCAGGTCAACCAGGAAGGTCAGACCCGCTTTCGCGCCAGCGT
TATCCACGCCCACGTCTTTAATGTCGTACTTGCCGTTTTCATACTTGAACGCATAACCCCCGTCAGCAGC
AATCAGCGGCCAGGTGAAGTACGGTTCTTGCAGGTTGAACATCAGCGCGCTCTTACCTTTCGCTTTCAGT
TCTTTATCCAGCGCCGGGATCTCTTCCCAGGTTTTTGGCGGGTTCGGCAGCAGATCTTTGTTATAAATCA
GCGATAACGCTTCAACAGCGATCGGGTAAGCAATCAGCTTGCCGTTGTAACGTACGGCATCCCAGGTAAA
CGGATACAGCTTGTCCTGGAACGCTTTGTCCGGGGTGATTTCAGCCAACAGGCCAGATTGAGCGTAGCCA
CCAAAGCGGTCGTGTGCCCAGAAGATAATGTCAGGGCCATCGCCAGTTGCCGCAACCTGTGGGAATTTCT
CTTCCAGTTTATCCGGATGCTCAACGGTGACTTTAATTCCGGTATCTTTCTCGAATTTTTTACCGACTTC
AGCGAGACCGTTATAGCCTTTATCGCCGTTAATCCAGATTACCAGTTTACCTTCTTCGATTTTCATGTAT
ATCTCCTTCTTAAAGTTAAACAAAATTATTTCTAGAGGGGAATTGTTATCCGCTCACAATTCCCCTATAG
TGAGTCGTATTAATTTCGCGGGATCGAGATCTCGATCCTCTACGCCGGACGCATCGTGGCCGGCATCACC
GGCGCCACAGGTGCGGTTGCTTGCGCCTATATCGCCGACATCACCGATGGGGAAGATCGGGCTCGCCACT
TCGGGCTCATGAGCGCTTGTTTCGGCGTGGGTATGGTGGCAGGCCCCGTGGCCGGGGGACTGTTGGGCGC
CATCTCCTTGCATGCACCATTCCTTGCGGCGGCGGTGCTCAACGGCCTCAACCTACTACTGGGCTGCTTC
CTAATGCAGGAGTCGCATAAGGGAGAGCGTCGAGATCCCGGACACCATCGAATGGCGCAAAACCTTTCGC
GGTATGGCATGATAGCGCCCGGAAGAGAGTCAATTCAGGGTGGTGAATGTGAAACCAGTAACGTTATACG
ATGTCGCAGAGTATGCCGGTGTCTCTTATCAGACCGTTTCCCGCGTGGTGAACCAGGCCAGCCACGTTTC
TGCGAAAACGCGGGAAAAAGTGGAAGCGGCGATGGCGGAGCTGAATTACATTCCCAACCGCGTGGCACAA
CAACTGGCGGGCAAACAGTCGTTGCTGATTGGCGTTGCCACCTCCAGTCTGGCCCTGCACGCGCCGTCGC
AAATTGTCGCGGCGATTAAATCTCGCGCCGATCAACTGGGTGCCAGCGTGGTGGTGTCGATGGTAGAACG
AAGCGGCGTCGAAGCCTGTAAAGCGGCGGTGCACAATCTTCTCGCGCAACGCGTCAGTGGGCTGATCATT
AACTATCCGCTGGATGACCAGGATGCCATTGCTGTGGAAGCTGCCTGCACTAATGTTCCGGCGTTATTTC
TTGATGTCTCTGACCAGACACCCATCAACAGTATTATTTTCTCCCATGAAGACGGTACGCGACTGGGCGT
GGAGCATCTGGTCGCATTGGGTCACCAGCAAATCGCGCTGTTAGCGGGCCCATTAAGTTCTGTCTCGGCG
CGTCTGCGTCTGGCTGGCTGGCATAAATATCTCACTCGCAATCAAATTCAGCCGATAGCGGAACGGGAAG
GCGACTGGAGTGCCATGTCCGGTTTTCAACAAACCATGCAAATGCTGAATGAGGGCATCATTCCCACTGC
GATGCTGGTTGCCAACGATCAGATGGCGATGGGCGCAATGCGCGCCATTACCGAGTCCGGGCTGCGCGTT
GGTGCGGATATCTCGGTAGTGGGATACGACGATACCGAAGACAGCTCATGTTATATCCCGCCGTTAACCA
CCATCAAACAGGATTTTCGCCTGCTGGGGCAAACCAGCGTGGACCGCTTGCTGCAACTCTCTCAGGGCCA
GGCGGTGAAGGGCAATCAGCTGTTGCCCGTCTCACTGGTGAAAAGAAAAACCACCCTGGCGCCCAATACG
CAAACCGCCTCTCCCCGCGCGTTGGCCGATTCATTAATGCAGCTGGCACGACAGGTTTCCCGACTGGAAA
GCGGGCAGTGAGCGCAACGCAATTAATGTAAGTTAGCTCACTCATTAGGCACCGGGATCTCGACCGATGC
CCTTGAGAGCCTTCAACCCAGTCAGCTCCTTCCGGTGGGCGCGGGGCATGACTATCGTCGCCGCACTTAT
GACTGTCTTCTTTATCATGCAACTCGTAGGACAGGTGCCGGCAGCGCTCTGGGTCATTTTCGGCGAGGAC
CGCTTTCGCTGGAGCGCGACGATGATCGGCCTGTCGCTTGCGGTATTCGGAATCTTGCACGCCCTCGCTC
AAGCCTTCGTCACTGGTCCCGCCACCAAACGTTTCGGCGAGAAGCAGGCCATTATCGCCGGCATGGCGGC
CCCACGGGTGCGCATGATCGTGCTCCTGTCGTTGAGGACCCGGCTAGGCTGGCGGGGTTGCCTTACTGGT
TAGCAGAATGAATCACCGATACGCGAGCGAACGTGAAGCGACTGCTGCTGCAAAACGTCTGCGACCTGAG
CAACAACATGAATGGTCTTCGGTTTCCGTGTTTCGTAAAGTCTGGAAACGCGGAAGTCAGCGCCCTGCAC
CATTATGTTCCGGATCTGCATCGCAGGATGCTGCTGGCTACCCTGTGGAACACCTACATCTGTATTAACG
AAGCGCTGGCATTGACCCTGAGTGATTTTTCTCTGGTCCCGCCGCATCCATACCGCCAGTTGTTTACCAT
CACAACGTTCCAGTAACCGGGCATGTTCATCATCAGTAACCCGTATCGTGAGCATCCTCTCTCGTTTCAT
CGGTATCATTACCCCCATGAACAGAAATCCCCCTTACACGGAGGCATCAGTGACCAAACAGGAAAAAACC
GCCCTTAACATGGCCCGCTTTATCAGAAGCCAGACATTAACGCTTCTGGAGAAACTCAACGAGCTGGACG
CGGATGAACAGGCAGACATCTGTGAATCGCTTCACGACCACGCTGATGAGCTTTACCGCAGCTGCCTCGC
GCGTTTCGGTGATGACGGTGAAAACCTCTGACACATGCAGCTCCCGGAGACGGTCACAGCTTGTCTGTAA
GCGGATGCCGGGAGCAGACAAGCCCGTCAGGGCGCGTCAGCGGGTGTTGGCGGGTGTCGGGGCGCAGCCA
TGACCCAGTCACGTAGCGATAGCGGAGTGTATACTGGCTTAACTATGCGGCATCAGAGCAGATTGTACTG
AGAGTGCACCATTGCGGTGTGAAATACCGCACAGATGCGTAAGGAGAAAATACCGCATCAGGCGCTCTTC
CGCTTCCTCGCTCACTGACTCGCTGCGCTCGGTCGTTCGGCTGCGGAGAGCGGTATCAGCTCACTCAAAG
GCGGTAATACGGTTATCCACAGAATCAGGGGATAACGCAGGAAAGAACATGTGAGCAAAAGGCCAGCAAA
AGGCCAGGAACCGTAAAAAGGCCGCGTTGCTGGCGTTTTTCCATAGGCTCCGCCCCCCTGACGAGCATCA
CAAAAATCGACGCTCAAGTCAGAGGTGGCGAAACCCGACAGGACTATAAAGATACCAGGCGTTTCCCCCT
GGAAGCTCCCTCGTGCGCTCTCCTGTTCCGACCCTGCCGCTTACCGGATACCTGTCCGCCTTTCTCCCTT
CGGGAAGCGTGGCGCTTTCTCATAGCTCACGCTGTAGGTATCTCAGTTCGGTGTAGGTCGTTCGCTCCAA
GCTGGGCTGTGTGCACGAACCCCCCGTTCAGCCCGACCGCTGCGCCTTATCCGGTAACTATCGTCTTGAG
TCCAACCCGGTAAGACACGACTTATCGCCACTGGCAGCAGCCACTGGTAACAGGATTAGCAGAGCGAGGT
ATGTAGGCGGTGCTACAGAGTTCTTGAAGTGGTGGCCTAACTACGGCTACACTAGAAGGACAGTATTTGG
TATCTGCGCTCTGCTGAAGCCAGTTACCTTCGGAAAAAGAGTTGGTAGCTCTTGATCCGGCAAACAAACC
ACCGCTGGTAGCGGTGGTTTTTTTGTTTGCAAGCAGCAGATTACGCGCAGAAAAAAAGGATCTCAAGAAG
ATCCTTTGATCTTTTCTACGGGGTCTGACGCTCAGTGGAACGAAAACTCACGTTAAGGGATTTTGGTCAT
GAACAATAAAACTGTCTGCTTACATAAACAGTAATACAAGGGGTGTTATGAGCCATATTCAACGGGAAAC
GTCTTGCTCTAGGCCGCGATTAAATTCCAACATGGATGCTGATTTATATGGGTATAAATGGGCTCGCGAT
AATGTCGGGCAATCAGGTGCGACAATCTATCGATTGTATGGGAAGCCCGATGCGCCAGAGTTGTTTCTGA
AACATGGCAAAGGTAGCGTTGCCAATGATGTTACAGATGAGATGGTCAGACTAAACTGGCTGACGGAATT
TATGCCTCTTCCGACCATCAAGCATTTTATCCGTACTCCTGATGATGCATGGTTACTCACCACTGCGATC
CCCGGGAAAACAGCATTCCAGGTATTAGAAGAATATCCTGATTCAGGTGAAAATATTGTTGATGCGCTGG
CAGTGTTCATGCGCCGGTTGCATTCGATTCCTGTTTGTAATTGTCCTTTTAACAGCGATCGCGTATTTCG
TCTCGCTCAGGCGCAATCACGAATGAATAACGGTTTGGTTGATGCGAGTGATTTTGATGACGAGCGTAAT
GGCTGGCCTGTTGAACAAGTCTGGAAAGAAATGCATAAACTTTTGCCATTCTCACCGGATTCAGTCGTCA
CTCATGGTGATTTCTCACTTGATAACCTTATTTTTGACGAGGGGAAATTAATAGGTTGTATTGATGTTGG
ACGAGTCGGAATCGCAGACCGATACCAGGATCTTGCCATCCTATGGAACTGCCTCGGTGAGTTTTCTCCT
TCATTACAGAAACGGCTTTTTCAAAAATATGGTATTGATAATCCTGATATGAATAAATTGCAGTTTCATT
TGATGCTCGATGAGTTTTTCTAAGAATTAATTCATGAGCGGATACATATTTGAATGTATTTAGAAAAATA
AACAAATAGGGGTTCCGCGCACATTTCCCCGAAAAGTGCCACCTAAATTGTAAGCGTTAATATTTTGTTA
AAATTCGCGTTAAATTTTTGTTAAATCAGCTCATTTTTTAACCAATAGGCCGAAATCGGCAAAATCCCTT
ATAAATCAAAAGAATAGACCGAGATAGGGT
[37 nt withheld, positions 6751-6787]
AAAGAACGTGGACTCCAACGTCAAAGG
[49 nt withheld, positions 6815-6863]
T
[91 nt withheld, positions 6865-6955]
G
[124 nt withheld, positions 6957-7080]
CCCATTCGCCA
